>Addgene plasmid #226601 | FUS LC 4QQ->GG | addgene full sequence | sequence record 450170 | Addgene NGS Result
[3 nt withheld, positions 1-3]
A
[49 nt withheld, positions 5-53]
CCTTTGACGTTGGAGTCCACGTTCTTT
[37 nt withheld, positions 81-117]
ACCCTATCTCGGTCTATTCTTTTGATTTATAAGGGATTTTGCCGATTTCGGCCTATTGGTTAAAAAATGA
GCTGATTTAACAAAAATTTAACGCGAATTTTAACAAAATATTAACGCTTACAATTTAGGTGGCACTTTTC
GGGGAAATGTGCGCGGAACCCCTATTTGTTTATTTTTCTAAATACATTCAAATATGTATCCGCTCATGAA
TTAATTCTTAGAAAAACTCATCGAGCATCAAATGAAACTGCAATTTATTCATATCAGGATTATCAATACC
ATATTTTTGAAAAAGCCGTTTCTGTAATGAAGGAGAAAACTCACCGAGGCAGTTCCATAGGATGGCAAGA
TCCTGGTATCGGTCTGCGATTCCGACTCGTCCAACATCAATACAACCTATTAATTTCCCCTCGTCAAAAA
TAAGGTTATCAAGTGAGAAATCACCATGAGTGACGACTGAATCCGGTGAGAATGGCAAAAGTTTATGCAT
TTCTTTCCAGACTTGTTCAACAGGCCAGCCATTACGCTCGTCATCAAAATCACTCGCATCAACCAAACCG
TTATTCATTCGTGATTGCGCCTGAGCGAGACGAAATACGCGATCGCTGTTAAAAGGACAATTACAAACAG
GAATCGAATGCAACCGGCGCAGGAACACTGCCAGCGCATCAACAATATTTTCACCTGAATCAGGATATTC
TTCTAATACCTGGAATGCTGTTTTCCCGGGGATCGCAGTGGTGAGTAACCATGCATCATCAGGAGTACGG
ATAAAATGCTTGATGGTCGGAAGAGGCATAAATTCCGTCAGCCAGTTTAGTCTGACCATCTCATCTGTAA
CATCATTGGCAACGCTACCTTTGCCATGTTTCAGAAACAACTCTGGCGCATCGGGCTTCCCATACAATCG
ATAGATTGTCGCACCTGATTGCCCGACATTATCGCGAGCCCATTTATACCCATATAAATCAGCATCCATG
TTGGAATTTAATCGCGGCCTAGAGCAAGACGTTTCCCGTTGAATATGGCTCATAACACCCCTTGTATTAC
TGTTTATGTAAGCAGACAGTTTTATTGTTCATGACCAAAATCCCTTAACGTGAGTTTTCGTTCCACTGAG
CGTCAGACCCCGTAGAAAAGATCAAAGGATCTTCTTGAGATCCTTTTTTTCTGCGCGTAATCTGCTGCTT
GCAAACAAAAAAACCACCGCTACCAGCGGTGGTTTGTTTGCCGGATCAAGAGCTACCAACTCTTTTTCCG
AAGGTAACTGGCTTCAGCAGAGCGCAGATACCAAATACTGTCCTTCTAGTGTAGCCGTAGTTAGGCCACC
ACTTCAAGAACTCTGTAGCACCGCCTACATACCTCGCTCTGCTAATCCTGTTACCAGTGGCTGCTGCCAG
TGGCGATAAGTCGTGTCTTACCGGGTTGGACTCAAGACGATAGTTACCGGATAAGGCGCAGCGGTCGGGC
TGAACGGGGGGTTCGTGCACACAGCCCAGCTTGGAGCGAACGACCTACACCGAACTGAGATACCTACAGC
GTGAGCTATGAGAAAGCGCCACGCTTCCCGAAGGGAGAAAGGCGGACAGGTATCCGGTAAGCGGCAGGGT
CGGAACAGGAGAGCGCACGAGGGAGCTTCCAGGGGGAAACGCCTGGTATCTTTATAGTCCTGTCGGGTTT
CGCCACCTCTGACTTGAGCGTCGATTTTTGTGATGCTCGTCAGGGGGGCGGAGCCTATGGAAAAACGCCA
GCAACGCGGCCTTTTTACGGTTCCTGGCCTTTTGCTGGCCTTTTGCTCACATGTTCTTTCCTGCGTTATC
CCCTGATTCTGTGGATAACCGTATTACCGCCTTTGAGTGAGCTGATACCGCTCGCCGCAGCCGAACGACC
GAGCGCAGCGAGTCAGTGAGCGAGGAAGCGGAAGAGCGCCTGATGCGGTATTTTCTCCTTACGCATCTGT
GCGGTATTTCACACCGCAATGGTGCACTCTCAGTACAATCTGCTCTGATGCCGCATAGTTAAGCCAGTAT
ACACTCCGCTATCGCTACGTGACTGGGTCATGGCTGCGCCCCGACACCCGCCAACACCCGCTGACGCGCC
CTGACGGGCTTGTCTGCTCCCGGCATCCGCTTACAGACAAGCTGTGACCGTCTCCGGGAGCTGCATGTGT
CAGAGGTTTTCACCGTCATCACCGAAACGCGCGAGGCAGCTGCGGTAAAGCTCATCAGCGTGGTCGTGAA
GCGATTCACAGATGTCTGCCTGTTCATCCGCGTCCAGCTCGTTGAGTTTCTCCAGAAGCGTTAATGTCTG
GCTTCTGATAAAGCGGGCCATGTTAAGGGCGGTTTTTTCCTGTTTGGTCACTGATGCCTCCGTGTAAGGG
GGATTTCTGTTCATGGGGGTAATGATACCGATGAAACGAGAGAGGATGCTCACGATACGGGTTACTGATG
ATGAACATGCCCGGTTACTGGAACGTTGTGAGGGTAAACAACTGGCGGTATGGATGCGGCGGGACCAGAG
AAAAATCACTCAGGGTCAATGCCAGCGCTTCGTTAATACAGATGTAGGTGTTCCACAGGGTAGCCAGCAG
CATCCTGCGATGCAGATCCGGAACATAATGGTGCAGGGCGCTGACTTCCGCGTTTCCAGACTTTACGAAA
CACGGAAACCGAAGACCATTCATGTTGTTGCTCAGGTCGCAGACGTTTTGCAGCAGCAGTCGCTTCACGT
TCGCTCGCGTATCGGTGATTCATTCTGCTAACCAGTAAGGCAACCCCGCCAGCCTAGCCGGGTCCTCAAC
GACAGGAGCACGATCATGCGCACCCGTGGGGCCGCCATGCCGGCGATAATGGCCTGCTTCTCGCCGAAAC
GTTTGGTGGCGGGACCAGTGACGAAGGCTTGAGCGAGGGCGTGCAAGATTCCGAATACCGCAAGCGACAG
GCCGATCATCGTCGCGCTCCAGCGAAAGCGGTCCTCGCCGAAAATGACCCAGAGCGCTGCCGGCACCTGT
CCTACGAGTTGCATGATAAAGAAGACAGTCATAAGTGCGGCGACGATAGTCATGCCCCGCGCCCACCGGA
AGGAGCTGACTGGGTTGAAGGCTCTCAAGGGCATCGGTCGAGATCCCGGTGCCTAATGAGTGAGCTAACT
TACATTAATTGCGTTGCGCTCACTGCCCGCTTTCCAGTCGGGAAACCTGTCGTGCCAGCTGCATTAATGA
ATCGGCCAACGCGCGGGGAGAGGCGGTTTGCGTATTGGGCGCCAGGGTGGTTTTTCTTTTCACCAGTGAG
ACGGGCAACAGCTGATTGCCCTTCACCGCCTGGCCCTGAGAGAGTTGCAGCAAGCGGTCCACGCTGGTTT
GCCCCAGCAGGCGAAAATCCTGTTTGATGGTGGTTAACGGCGGGATATAACATGAGCTGTCTTCGGTATC
GTCGTATCCCACTACCGAGATATCCGCACCAACGCGCAGCCCGGACTCGGTAATGGCGCGCATTGCGCCC
AGCGCCATCTGATCGTTGGCAACCAGCATCGCAGTGGGAACGATGCCCTCATTCAGCATTTGCATGGTTT
GTTGAAAACCGGACATGGCACTCCAGTCGCCTTCCCGTTCCGCTATCGGCTGAATTTGATTGCGAGTGAG
ATATTTATGCCAGCCAGCCAGACGCAGACGCGCCGAGACAGAACTTAATGGGCCCGCTAACAGCGCGATT
TGCTGGTGACCCAATGCGACCAGATGCTCCACGCCCAGTCGCGTACCGTCTTCATGGGAGAAAATAATAC
TGTTGATGGGTGTCTGGTCAGAGACATCAAGAAATAACGCCGGAACATTAGTGCAGGCAGCTTCCACAGC
AATGGCATCCTGGTCATCCAGCGGATAGTTAATGATCAGCCCACTGACGCGTTGCGCGAGAAGATTGTGC
ACCGCCGCTTTACAGGCTTCGACGCCGCTTCGTTCTACCATCGACACCACCACGCTGGCACCCAGTTGAT
CGGCGCGAGATTTAATCGCCGCGACAATTTGCGACGGCGCGTGCAGGGCCAGACTGGAGGTGGCAACGCC
AATCAGCAACGACTGTTTGCCCGCCAGTTGTTGTGCCACGCGGTTGGGAATGTAATTCAGCTCCGCCATC
GCCGCTTCCACTTTTTCCCGCGTTTTCGCAGAAACGTGGCTGGCCTGGTTCACCACGCGGGAAACGGTCT
GATAAGAGACACCGGCATACTCTGCGACATCGTATAACGTTACTGGTTTCACATTCACCACCCTGAATTG
ACTCTCTTCCGGGCGCTATCATGCCATACCGCGAAAGGTTTTGCGCCATTCGATGGTGTCCGGGATCTCG
ACGCTCTCCCTTATGCGACTCCTGCATTAGGAAGCAGCCCAGTAGTAGGTTGAGGCCGTTGAGCACCGCC
GCCGCAAGGAATGGTGCATGCAAGGAGATGGCGCCCAACAGTCCCCCGGCCACGGGGCCTGCCACCATAC
CCACGCCGAAACAAGCGCTCATGAGCCCGAAGTGGCGAGCCCGATCTTCCCCATCGGTGATGTCGGCGAT
ATAGGCGCCAGCAACCGCACCTGTGGCGCCGGTGATGCCGGCCACGATGCGTCCGGCGTAGAGGATCGAG
ATCTCGATCCCGCGAAATTAATACGACTCACTATAGGGGAATTGTGAGCGGATAACAATTCCCCTCTAGA
AATAATTTTGTTTAACTTTAAGAAGGAGATATACCATGGGCTCTGATAAAATTCATCACCATCACCATCA
CGAAAATCTTTATTTTCAAGGTATGGCTTCAAATGATTATACACAGCAAGCAACTCAATCTTACGGCGCG
TATCCGACCCAGCCGGGTCAGGGTTACAGCGGTGGTAGCTCGCAACCGTATGGTCAACAGTCCTACAGCG
GTTATTCTCAATCTACGGACACCAGCGGCTATGGTCAAAGCAGCTATAGCTCGTACGGCCAGTCGCAAAA
CACCGGTTATGGCACCCAGTCTACTCCGCAGGGTTATGGCAGCACCGGTGGCTACGGCAGCTCCCAGTCC
TCCCAATCCTCCTACGGCGGTGGCTCCTCTTACCCGGGTTACGGCCAGCAGCCAGCTCCGAGTTCAACGA
GCGGTAGCTACGGCAGCTCCTCGCAAAGCAGCAGCTATGGCCAGCCGCAGTCTGGCTCGTACAGCGGTGG
TCCGAGCTACGGTGGTCAGCAACAAAGCTACGGCCAACAACAGAGCTATAATCCGCCTCAGGGTTACGGC
GGTGGGAACCAGTATAACAGCTGACTCGAGCACCACCACCACCACCACTGAGATCCGGCTGCTAACAAAG
CCCGAAAGGAAGCTGAGTTGGCTGCTGCCACCGCTGAGCAATAACTAGCATAACCCCTTGGGGCCTCTAA
ACGGGTCTTGAGGGGTTTTTTGCTGAAAGGAGGAACTATATCCGGATTGGCGAATGGG
[124 nt withheld, positions 5566-5689]
C
[88 nt withheld, positions 5691-5778]
Features (pLannotate 1.2.2; 20 found; start..end, strand, type, name):
    269..326     +  promoter       AmpR promoter (fragment): bla
    335..1150    -  CDS            KanR: aminoglycoside phosphotransferase; aph(3')-Ia; confers resistance to kanamycin in bacteria or G418 (Geneticin®) in eukaryotes
   1272..1860    +  rep_origin     ori: high-copy-number ColE1/pMB1/pBR322/pUC origin of replication
   2046..2185    -  misc_feature   bom: basis of mobility region from pBR322
   2287..2478    -  CDS            rop: Rop protein, which maintains plasmids at low copy number; rop
   2495..2875    +  CDS            YPB1_ECOLX: Protein predicted: Swiss-Prot protein existence level 4. From Escherichia coli.
   2947..3238    -  CDS            TcR (fragment): tetracycline efflux protein; tet; confers resistance to tetracycline
   3253..3274    -  protein_bind   CAP binding site: CAP binding activates transcription in the presence of cAMP. E. coli catabolite activator protein
   3287..4369    -  CDS            lacI: lac repressor; lacI; The lac repressor binds to the lac operator to inhibit transcription in E. coli. This inhibition can be relieved by adding lactose or isopropyl-β-D-thiogalactopyranoside (IPTG).
   4370..4447    -  promoter       lacI promoter: lacI
   4455..4734    -  CDS            TcR (fragment): tetracycline efflux protein; tet; confers resistance to tetracycline
   4756..4774    +  promoter       T7 promoter: promoter for bacteriophage T7 RNA polymerase
   4775..4799    +  protein_bind   lac operator: The lac repressor binds to the lac operator to inhibit transcription in E. coli. This inhibition can be relieved by adding lactose or isopropyl-β-D-thiogalactopyranoside (IPTG). lac repressor encoded by lacI
   4814..4836    +  RBS            RBS: efficient ribosome binding site from bacteriophage T7 gene 10 (Olins and Rangwala, 1989)
   4861..4878    +  CDS            7xHis (fragment): 6xHis affinity tag
   4900..5388    +  CDS            FUS (fragment): FUS_HUMAN - Also known as TLS. Experimental evidence at protein level: Swiss-Prot protein existence level 1. DNA/RNA-binding protein that plays a role in various cellular processes such as transcription regulation, RNA splicing, RNA transport, DNA repair and damage response (PubMed:27731383). Binds to nascent pre-mRNAs and acts as a molecular mediator between RNA polymerase II and U1 small nuclear ribonucleoprotein thereby coupling transcription and splicing (PubMed:26124092). Binds also its own pre- mRNA and autoregulates its expression; this autoregulation mechanism is mediated by non-sense-
   5398..5415    +  CDS            9xHis (fragment): 9xHis affinity tag
   5425..5474    +  CDS            SET1 (fragment): solubility-enhancement tag derived from T7 phage gene 10B
   5482..5529    +  terminator     T7 terminator: transcription terminator for bacteriophage T7 RNA polymerase
   5566..216     +  rep_origin     f1 ori (across the origin) (sequence partly withheld): f1 bacteriophage origin of replication; arrow indicates direction of (+) strand synthesis
