[The description below was written by a language model from this plasmid's Addgene catalogue record and pLannotate feature annotations shown in this document.]
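Description:
FUS LC 4QQ->GG is a bacterial expression plasmid of about 5.8 kb, built on the RPIB backbone, for producing a mutant form of the low-complexity (LC) domain of human FUS in E. coli. The synthesized insert (roughly 560 bp) encodes the FUS LC region with four glutamine pairs replaced by glycine pairs, at residues 27/28, 92/93, 132/133 and 157/158. The annotated FUS-matching segment spans about 490 bp, consistent with the N-terminal portion of the protein rather than the full-length RNA-binding protein.

Expression follows the standard pET-style arrangement. A T7 promoter is followed directly by a lac operator and the phage T7 gene 10 ribosome binding site, and a T7 terminator closes the unit. A plasmid-borne lacI gene with its own promoter supplies repressor, so transcription should be IPTG-inducible in strains that provide T7 RNA polymerase. A 6xHis tag lies upstream of the FUS sequence, matching the recorded N-terminal backbone tag used for affinity purification. The feature table also detects a second His-tag-like stretch and a short T7 gene 10B-derived fragment downstream of the insert. The record does not say whether these backbone remnants are translated.

The plasmid is selected with kanamycin through an aph(3')-Ia gene and replicates from a ColE1/pMB1-type origin. The catalogue lists it as high copy, although rop and bom elements are also annotated. An f1 origin and residual tetracycline-resistance fragments are also present. The associated study concerns how polar residues and arginine shape FUS phase separation, so this variant presumably yields recombinant protein for testing how glutamines contribute to that behaviour.
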