Addgene plasmid #226601: FUS LC 4QQ->GG
Purpose: 4 glutamine pairs to glycine pairs at positions 27, 28, 92, 93, 132, 133, 157, 158
Depositing lab: Nicolas Fawzi. Depositing organization: Brown University. Publication: Expanding the molecular grammar of polar residues and arginine in FUS phase separation. Wake N, Weng SL, Zheng T, Wang SH, Kirilenko V, Mittal J, Fawzi NL. Nat Chem Biol. 2025 Jul;21(7):1076-1088. doi: 10.1038/s41589-024-01828-6. Epub 2025 Feb 7. PubMed 39920231.
Backbone
  Vector backbone: RPIB
  Backbone size w/o insert (bp): 5223
  Total vector size (bp): 5780
  Vector type: Bacterial Expression
Growth in bacteria
  Bacterial resistance: Kanamycin, 50 μg/mL
  Growth temperature: 37°C
  Growth strain: DH5alpha
  Copy number: High Copy
Gene/Insert
  Gene/Insert name: FUS LC 4QQ->GG
  Species: H. sapiens (human)
  Insert size (bp): 557
  Mutation: 4 QQ pairs replaced with GG pairs at positions 27, 28, 92, 93, 132, 133, 157, 158
  Entrez Gene: FUS (a.k.a. ALS6, ETM4, FUS1, HNRNPP2, POMP75, TLS, altFUS)
  Promoter: T7
  Tag / fusion protein: 6His (N terminal on backbone)
  Cloning method: Gene Synthesis
  Sequencing primers: 5′ NcoI; 3′ XhoI
Terms and licenses: Academic/Nonprofit Terms; Industry Terms: Not Available to Industry
Depositor comments: Please visit https://doi.org/10.1101/2024.02.15.580391 for bioRxiv preprint.
How to cite: FUS LC 4QQ->GG was a gift from Nicolas Fawzi (Addgene plasmid # 226601 ; http://n2t.net/addgene:226601 ; RRID:Addgene_226601)
