>Addgene plasmid #226601 | FUS LC 4QQ->GG | depositor partial sequence | sequence record 444526 | Insert
CCATGGGCTCTGATAAAATTCATCACCATCACCATCACGAAAATCTTTATTTTCAAGGTATGGCTTCAAA
TGATTATACACAGCAAGCAACTCAATCTTACGGCGCGTATCCGACCCAGCCGGGTCAGGGTTACAGCGGT
GGTAGCTCGCAACCGTATGGTCAACAGTCCTACAGCGGTTATTCTCAATCTACGGACACCAGCGGCTATG
GTCAAAGCAGCTATAGCTCGTACGGCCAGTCGCAAAACACCGGTTATGGCACCCAGTCTACTCCGCAGGG
TTATGGCAGCACCGGTGGCTACGGCAGCTCCCAGTCCTCCCAATCCTCCTACGGCGGTGGCTCCTCTTAC
CCGGGTTACGGCCAGCAGCCAGCTCCGAGTTCAACGAGCGGTAGCTACGGCAGCTCCTCGCAAAGCAGCA
GCTATGGCCAGCCGCAGTCTGGCTCGTACAGCGGTGGTCCGAGCTACGGTGGTCAGCAACAAAGCTACGG
CCAACAACAGAGCTATAATCCGCCTCAGGGTTACGGCGGTGGGAACCAGTATAACAGCTGACTCGAG
