>Addgene plasmid #226601 | FUS LC 4QQ->GG | depositor partial sequence | sequence record 444722 | FUS LC 4QQ->GG sequence 1320 bps
CCCTCTAGAAATAATTTTGTTTAACTTTAAGAAGGAGATATACCATGGGCTCTGATAAAATTCATCACCA
TCACCATCACGAAAATCTTTATTTTCAAGGTATGGCTTCAAATGATTATACACAGCAAGCAACTCAATCT
TACGGCGCGTATCCGACCCAGCCGGGTCAGGGTTACAGCGGTGGTAGCTCGCAACCGTATGGTCAACAGT
CCTACAGCGGTTATTCTCAATCTACGGACACCAGCGGCTATGGTCAAAGCAGCTATAGCTCGTACGGCCA
GTCGCAAAACACCGGTTATGGCACCCAGTCTACTCCGCAGGGTTATGGCAGCACCGGTGGCTACGGCAGC
TCCCAGTCCTCCCAATCCTCCTACGGCGGTGGCTCCTCTTACCCGGGTTACGGCCAGCAGCCAGCTCCGA
GTTCAACGAGCGGTAGCTACGGCAGCTCCTCGCAAAGCAGCAGCTATGGCCAGCCGCAGTCTGGCTCGTA
CAGCGGTGGTCCGAGCTACGGTGGTCAGCAACAAAGCTACGGCCAACAACAGAGCTATAATCCGCCTCAG
GGTTACGGCGGTGGGAACCAGTATAACAGCTGACTCGAGCACCACCACCACCACCACTGAGATCCGGCTG
CTAACAAAGCCCGAAAGGAAGCTGAGTTGGCTGCTGCCACCGCTGAGCAATAACTAGCATAACCCCTTGG
GGCCTCTAAACGGGTCTTGAGGGGTTTTTTGCTGAAAGGAGGAACTATATCCGGATTGGCGAATGGG
[124 nt withheld, positions 768-891]
C
[91 nt withheld, positions 893-983]
A
[49 nt withheld, positions 985-1033]
CCTTTGACGTTGGAGTCCACGTTCTTT
[37 nt withheld, positions 1061-1097]
ACCCTATCTCGGTCTATTCTTTTGATTTATAAGGGATTTTGCCGATTTCGGCCTATTGGTTAAAAAATGA
GCTGATTTAACAAAAATTTAACGCGAATTTTAACAAAATATTAACGCTTACAATTTAGGTGGCACTTTTC
GGGGAAATGTGCGCGGAACCCCTATTTGTTTATTTTTCTAAATACATTCAAATATGTATCCGCTCATGAA
TTAATTCTTAGAA
